>Addgene plasmid #177320 | pLenti-TO/CMV-puro-DD-PAmCherry1-KRas G12D | addgene full sequence | sequence record 353281 | Addgene NGS Result
CAAAAATTTAACGCGAATTTTAACAAAATATTAACGCTTACAATTTAGGTGGCACTTTTCGGGGAAATGT
GCGCGGAACCCCTATTTGTTTATTTTTCTAAATACATTCAAATATGTATCCGCTCATGAGACAATAACCC
TGATAAATGCTTCAATAATATTGAAAAAGGAAGAGTATGAGTATTCAACATTTCCGTGTCGCCCTTATTC
CCTTTTTTGCGGCATTTTGCCTTCCTGTTTTTGCTCACCCAGAAACGCTGGTGAAAGTAAAAGATGCTGA
AGATCAGTTGGGTGCACGAGTGGGTTACATCGAACTGGATCTCAACAGCGGTAAGATCCTTGAGAGTTTT
CGCCCCGAAGAACGTTTTCCAATGATGAGCACTTTTAAAGTTCTGCTATGTGGCGCGGTATTATCCCGTA
TTGACGCCGGGCAAGAGCAACTCGGTCGCCGCATACACTATTCTCAGAATGACTTGGTTGAGTACTCACC
AGTCACAGAAAAGCATCTTACGGATGGCATGACAGTAAGAGAATTATGCAGTGCTGCCATAACCATGAGT
GATAACACTGCGGCCAACTTACTTCTGACAACGATCGGAGGACCGAAGGAGCTAACCGCTTTTTTGCACA
ACATGGGGGATCATGTAACTCGCCTTGATCGTTGGGAACCGGAGCTGAATGAAGCCATACCAAACGACGA
GCGTGACACCACGATGCCTGTAGCAATGGCAACAACGTTGCGCAAACTATTAACTGGCGAACTACTTACT
CTAGCTTCCCGGCAACAATTAATAGACTGGATGGAGGCGGATAAAGTTGCAGGACCACTTCTGCGCTCGG
CCCTTCCGGCTGGCTGGTTTATTGCTGATAAATCTGGAGCCGGTGAGCGTGGGTCTCGCGGTATCATTGC
AGCACTGGGGCCAGATGGTAAGCCCTCCCGTATCGTAGTTATCTACACGACGGGGAGTCAGGCAACTATG
GATGAACGAAATAGACAGATCGCTGAGATAGGTGCCTCACTGATTAAGCATTGGTAACTGTCAGACCAAG
TTTACTCATATATACTTTAGATTGATTTAAAACTTCATTTTTAATTTAAAAGGATCTAGGTGAAGATCCT
TTTTGATAATCTCATGACCAAAATCCCTTAACGTGAGTTTTCGTTCCACTGAGCGTCAGACCCCGTAGAA
AAGATCAAAGGATCTTCTTGAGATCCTTTTTTTCTGCGCGTAATCTGCTGCTTGCAAACAAAAAAACCAC
CGCTACCAGCGGTGGTTTGTTTGCCGGATCAAGAGCTACCAACTCTTTTTCCGAAGGTAACTGGCTTCAG
CAGAGCGCAGATACCAAATACTGTTCTTCTAGTGTAGCCGTAGTTAGGCCACCACTTCAAGAACTCTGTA
GCACCGCCTACATACCTCGCTCTGCTAATCCTGTTACCAGTGGCTGCTGCCAGTGGCGATAAGTCGTGTC
TTACCGGGTTGGACTCAAGACGATAGTTACCGGATAAGGCGCAGCGGTCGGGCTGAACGGGGGGTTCGTG
CACACAGCCCAGCTTGGAGCGAACGACCTACACCGAACTGAGATACCTACAGCGTGAGCTATGAGAAAGC
GCCACGCTTCCCGAAGGGAGAAAGGCGGACAGGTATCCGGTAAGCGGCAGGGTCGGAACAGGAGAGCGCA
CGAGGGAGCTTCCAGGGGGAAACGCCTGGTATCTTTATAGTCCTGTCGGGTTTCGCCACCTCTGACTTGA
GCGTCGATTTTTGTGATGCTCGTCAGGGGGGCGGAGCCTATGGAAAAACGCCAGCAACGCGGCCTTTTTA
CGGTTCCTGGCCTTTTGCTGGCCTTTTGCTCACATGTTCTTTCCTGCGTTATCCCCTGATTCTGTGGATA
ACCGTATTACCGCCTTTGAGTGAGCTGATACCGCTCGCCGCAGCCGAACGACCGAGCGCAGCGAGTCAGT
GAGCGAGGAAGCGGAAGAGCGCCCAATACGCAAACCGCCTCTCCCCGCGCGTTGGCCGATTCATTAATGC
AGCTGGCACGACAGGTTTCCCGACTGGAAAGCGGGCAGTGAGCGCAACGCAATTAATGTGAGTTAGCTCA
CTCATTAGGCACCCCAGGCTTTACACTTTATGCTTCCGGCTCGTATGTTGTGTGGAATTGTGAGCGGATA
ACAATTTCACACAGGAAACAGCTATGACCATGATTACGCCAAGCGCGCAATTAACCCTCACTAAAGGGAA
CAAAAGCTGGAGCTGCAAGCTTAATGTAGTCTTATGCAATACTCTTGTAGTCTTGCAACATGGTAACGAT
GAGTTAGCAACATGCCTTACAAGGAGAGAAAAAGCACCGTGCATGCCGATTGGTGGAAGTAAGGTGGTAC
GATCGTGCCTTATTAGGAAGGCAACAGACGGGTCTGACATGGATTGGACGAACCACTGAATTGCCGCATT
GCAGAGATATTGTATTTAAGTGCCTAGCTCGATACATAAACGGGTCTCTCTGGTTAGACCAGATCTGAGC
CTGGGAGCTCTCTGGCTAACTAGGGAACCCACTGCTTAAGCCTCAATAAAGCTTGCCTTGAGTGCTTCAA
GTAGTGTGTGCCCGTCTGTTGTGTGACTCTGGTAACTAGAGATCCCTCAGACCCTTTTAGTCAGTGTGGA
AAATCTCTAGCAGTGGCGCCCGAACAGGGACTTGAAAGCGAAAGGGAAACCAGAGGAGCTCTCTCGACGC
AGGACTCGGCTTGCTGAAGCGCGCACGGCAAGAGGCGAGGGGCGGCGACTGGTGAGTACGCCAAAAATTT
TGACTAGCGGAGGCTAGAAGGAGAGAGATGGGTGCGAGAGCGTCAGTATTAAGCGGGGGAGAATTAGATC
GCGATGGGAAAAAATTCGGTTAAGGCCAGGGGGAAAGAAAAAATATAAATTAAAACATATAGTATGGGCA
AGCAGGGAGCTAGAACGATTCGCAGTTAATCCTGGCCTGTTAGAAACATCAGAAGGCTGTAGACAAATAC
TGGGACAGCTACAACCATCCCTTCAGACAGGATCAGAAGAACTTAGATCATTATATAATACAGTAGCAAC
CCTCTATTGTGTGCATCAAAGGATAGAGATAAAAGACACCAAGGAAGCTTTAGACAAGATAGAGGAAGAG
CAAAACAAAAGTAAGACCACCGCACAGCAAGCGGCCGCTGATCTTCAGACCTGGAGGAGGAGATATGAGG
GACAATTGGAGAAGTGAATTATATAAATATAAAGTAGTAAAAATTGAACCATTAGGAGTAGCACCCACCA
AGGCAAAGAGAAGAGTGGTGCAGAGAGAAAAAAGAGCAGTGGGAATAGGAGCTTTGTTCCTTGGGTTCTT
GGGAGCAGCAGGAAGCACTATGGGCGCAGCGTCAATGACGCTGACGGTACAGGCCAGACAATTATTGTCT
GGTATAGTGCAGCAGCAGAACAATTTGCTGAGGGCTATTGAGGCGCAACAGCATCTGTTGCAACTCACAG
TCTGGGGCATCAAGCAGCTCCAGGCAAGAATCCTGGCTGTGGAAAGATACCTAAAGGATCAACAGCTCCT
GGGGATTTGGGGTTGCTCTGGAAAACTCATTTGCACCACTGCTGTGCCTTGGAATGCTAGTTGGAGTAAT
AAATCTCTGGAACAGATTTGGAATCACACGACCTGGATGGAGTGGGACAGAGAAATTAACAATTACACAA
GCTTAATACACTCCTTAATTGAAGAATCGCAAAACCAGCAAGAAAAGAATGAACAAGAATTATTGGAATT
AGATAAATGGGCAAGTTTGTGGAATTGGTTTAACATAACAAATTGGCTGTGGTATATAAAATTATTCATA
ATGATAGTAGGAGGCTTGGTAGGTTTAAGAATAGTTTTTGCTGTACTTTCTATAGTGAATAGAGTTAGGC
AGGGATATTCACCATTATCGTTTCAGACCCACCTCCCAACCCCGAGGGGACCCGACAGGCCCGAAGGAAT
AGAAGAAGAAGGTGGAGAGAGAGACAGAGACAGATCCATTCGATTAGTGAACGGATCTCGACGGTATCGG
TTAACTTTTAAAAGAAAAGGGGGGATTGGGGGGTACAGTGCAGGGGAAAGAATAGTAGACATAATAGCAA
CAGACATACAAACTAAAGAATTACAAAAACAAATTACAAAATTCAAAATTTTATCGATAAGCTTGGGAGT
TCCGCGTTACATAACTTACGGTAAATGGCCCGCCTGGCTGACCGCCCAACGACCCCCGCCCATTGACGTC
AATAATGACGTATGTTCCCATAGTAACGCCAATAGGGACTTTCCATTGACGTCAATGGGTGGAGTATTTA
CGGTAAACTGCCCACTTGGCAGTACATCAAGTGTATCATATGCCAAGTACGCCCCCTATTGACGTCAATG
ACGGTAAATGGCCCGCCTGGCATTATGCCCAGTACATGACCTTATGGGACTTTCCTACTTGGCAGTACAT
CTACGTATTAGTCATCGCTATTACCATGGTGATGCGGTTTTGGCAGTACATCAATGGGCGTGGATAGCGG
TTTGACTCACGGGGATTTCCAAGTCTCCACCCCATTGACGTCAATGGGAGTTTGTTTTGGCACCAAAATC
AACGGGACTTTCCAAAATGTCGTAACAACTCCGCCCCATTGACGCAAATGGGCGGTAGGCGTGTACGGTG
GGAGGTCTATATAAGCAGAGCTCTCCCTATCAGTGATAGAGATCTCCCTATCAGTGATAGAGATCGTCGA
CTAGTCCAGTGTGGTGGAATTCTGCAGATATCAACAAGTTTGTACAAAAAAGCAGGCTCCGCGGCCGCCC
CCTTCACCATGGCTTCTAGAGGAGTGCAGGTGGAGACTATCTCCCCAGGAGACGGGCGCACCTTCCCCAA
GCGCGGCCAGACCTGCGTGGTGCACTACACCGGGATGCTTGAAGATGGAAAGAAAGTTGATTCCTCCCGG
GACAGAAACAAGCCCTTTAAGTTTATGCTAGGCAAGCAGGAGGTGATCCGAGGCTGGGAAGAAGGGGTTG
CCCAGATGAGTGTGGGTCAGAGAGCCAAACTGACTATATCTCCAGATTATGCCTATGGTGCCACTGGGCA
CCCAGGCATCATCCCACCACATGCCACTCTCGTCTTCGATGTGGAGCTTCTAAAACTGGAAACTAGTTAT
CCGTACGACGTACCAGACTACGCAAAGCTTCTCGAGCTGCAGGAGCTCGGTACCATGGTGAGCAAGGGCG
AGGAGGATAACATGGCCATCATCAAGGAGTTCATGCGCTTCAAGGTGCATATGGAGGGCTCCGTGAACGG
CCACGTGTTCGAGATCGAGGGCGAGGGCGAGGGCCGCCCCTACGAGGGCACCCAGACCGCCAAGCTGAAG
GTGACCAAGGGTGGCCCCCTGCCCTTCACCTGGGACATCCTGTCCCCTCAGTTCATGTACGGCTCCAACG
CCTACGTGAAGCACCCCGCCGACATCCCCGACTACTTCAAGCTGTCCTTCCCCGAGGGCTTCAAGTGGGA
GCGCGTGATGAAGTTCGAGGACGGCGGCGTGGTGACCGTGACCCAGGACTCCTCCCTGCAGGACGGCGAG
TTCATCTACAAGGTGAAGCTGCGCGGCACCAACTTCCCCTCCGACGGCCCCGTAATGCAGAAGAAGACCA
TGGGCTGGGAGGCCCTCTCCGAGCGGATGTACCCCGAGGACGGCGCCCTGAAGGGCGAGGTCAAGCCAAG
GGTCAAGCTGAAGGACGGCGGCCACTACGACGCTGAGGTCAAGACCACCTACAAGGCCAAGAAGCCCGTG
CAGCTGCCCGGCGCCTACAACGTCAACCGCAAGTTGGACATCACCTCCCACAACGAGGACTACACCATCG
TGGAACAGTACGAACGCGCCGAGGGCCGCCACTCCACCGGCGGCATGGACGAGCTGTACAAGAGATCTCA
TATGCCATGGGTCGACATGACTGAATATAAACTTGTGGTAGTTGGAGCTGATGGCGTAGGCAAGAGTGCC
TTGACGATACAGCTAATTCAGAATCATTTTGTGGACGAATATGATCCAACAATAGAGGATTCCTACAGGA
AGCAAGTAGTAATTGATGGAGAAACCTGTCTCTTGGATATTCTCGACACAGCAGGTCAAGAGGAGTACAG
TGCAATGAGGGACCAGTACATGAGGACTGGGGAGGGCTTTCTTTGTGTATTTGCCATAAATAATACTAAA
TCATTTGAAGATATTCACCATTATAGAGAACAAATTAAAAGAGTTAAGGACTCTGAAGATGTACCTATGG
TCCTAGTAGGAAATAAATGTGATTTGCCTTCTAGAACAGTAGACACAAAACAGGCTCAGGACTTAGCAAG
AAGTTATGGAATTCCTTTTATTGAAACATCAGCAAAGACAAGACAGGGTGTTGATGATGCCTTCTATACA
TTAGTTCGAGAAATTCGAAAACATAAAGAAAAGATGAGCAAAGATGGTAAAAAGAAGAAAAAGAAGTCAA
AGACAAAGTGTGTAATTATGTAAGGATCCTAAAAGGGTGGGCGCGCCGACCCAGCTTTCTTGTACAAAGT
GGTTGATATCCAGCACAGTGGCGGCCGCTCGACAATCAACCTCTGGATTACAAAATTTGTGAAAGATTGA
CTGGTATTCTTAACTATGTTGCTCCTTTTACGCTATGTGGATACGCTGCTTTAATGCCTTTGTATCATGC
TATTGCTTCCCGTATGGCTTTCATTTTCTCCTCCTTGTATAAATCCTGGTTGCTGTCTCTTTATGAGGAG
TTGTGGCCCGTTGTCAGGCAACGTGGCGTGGTGTGCACTGTGTTTGCTGACGCAACCCCCACTGGTTGGG
GCATTGCCACCACCTGTCAGCTCCTTTCCGGGACTTTCGCTTTCCCCCTCCCTATTGCCACGGCGGAACT
CATCGCCGCCTGCCTTGCCCGCTGCTGGACAGGGGCTCGGCTGTTGGGCACTGACAATTCCGTGGTGTTG
TCGGGGAAGCTGACGTCCTTTCCATGGCTGCTCGCCTGTGTTGCCACCTGGATTCTGCGCGGGACGTCCT
TCTGCTACGTCCCTTCGGCCCTCAATCCAGCGGACCTTCCTTCCCGCGGCCTGCTGCCGGCTCTGCGGCC
TCTTCCGCGTCTTCGCCTTCGCCCTCAGACGAGTCGGATCTCCCTTTGGGCCGCCTCCCCGCCTGGAATT
CTACCGGGTAGGGGAGGCGCTTTTCCCAAGGCAGTCTGGAGCATGCGCTTTAGCAGCCCCGCTGGGCACT
TGGCGCTACACAAGTGGCCTCTGGCCTCGCACACATTCCACATCCACCGGTAGGCGCCAACCGGCTCCGT
TCTTTGGTGGCCCCTTCGCGCCACCTTCTACTCCTCCCCTAGTCAGGAAGTTCCCCCCCGCCCCGCAGCT
CGCGTCGTGCAGGACGTGACAAATGGAAGTAGCACGTCTCACTAGTCTCGTGCAGATGGACAGCACCGCT
GAGCAATGGAAGCGGGTAGGCCTTTGGGGCAGCGGCCAATAGCAGCTTTGCTCCTTCGCTTTCTGGGCTC
AGAGGCTGGGAAGGGGTGGGTCCGGGGGCGGGCTCAGGGGGCGGGGCGGGCGCCCGAAGGTCCTCCGGAG
GCCCGGCATTCTGCACGCTTCAAAAGCGCACGTCTGCCGCGCTGTTCTCCTCTTCCTCATCTCCGGGCCT
TTCGACCTGCAGCCCAAGCTTACCATGACCGAGTACAAGCCCACGGTGCGCCTCGCCACCCGCGACGACG
TCCCCAGGGCCGTACGCACCCTCGCCGCCGCGTTCGCCGACTACCCCGCCACGCGCCACACCGTCGATCC
GGACCGCCACATCGAGCGGGTCACCGAGCTGCAAGAACTCTTCCTCACGCGCGTCGGGCTCGACATCGGC
AAGGTGTGGGTCGCGGACGACGGCGCCGCGGTGGCGGTCTGGACCACGCCGGAGAGCGTCGAAGCGGGGG
CGGTGTTCGCCGAGATCGGCCCGCGCATGGCCGAGTTGAGCGGTTCCCGGCTGGCCGCGCAGCAACAGAT
GGAAGGCCTCCTGGCGCCGCACCGGCCCAAGGAGCCCGCGTGGTTCCTGGCCACCGTCGGCGTCTCGCCC
GACCACCAGGGCAAGGGTCTGGGCAGCGCCGTCGTGCTCCCCGGAGTGGAGGCGGCCGAGCGCGCCGGGG
TGCCCGCCTTCCTGGAGACCTCCGCGCCCCGCAACCTCCCCTTCTACGAGCGGCTCGGCTTCACCGTCAC
CGCCGACGTCGAGGTGCCCGAAGGACCGCGCACCTGGTGCATGACCCGCAAGCCCGGTGCCTGACGCCCG
CCCCACGACCCGCAGCGCCCGACCGAAAGGAGCGCACGACCCCATGCATCTCGAGGGCCCGGTACCTTTA
AGACCAATGACTTACAAGGCAGCTGTAGATCTTAGCCACTTTTTAAAAGAAAAGGGGGGACTGGAAGGGC
TAGCTCACTCCCAACGAAGACAAGATCTGCTTTTTGCTTGTACTGGGTCTCTCTGGTTAGACCAGATCTG
AGCCTGGGAGCTCTCTGGCTAACTAGGGAACCCACTGCTTAAGCCTCAATAAAGCTTGCCTTGAGTGCTT
CAAGTAGTGTGTGCCCGTCTGTTGTGTGACTCTGGTAACTAGAGATCCCTCAGACCCTTTTAGTCAGTGT
GGAAAATCTCTAGCAGTAGTAGTTCATGTCATCTTATTATTCAGTATTTATAACTTGCAAAGAAATGAAT
ATCAGAGAGTGAGAGGAACTTGTTTATTGCAGCTTATAATGGTTACAAATAAAGCAATAGCATCACAAAT
TTCACAAATAAAGCATTTTTTTCACTGCATTCTAGTTGTGGTTTGTCCAAACTCATCAATGTATCTTATC
ATGTCTGGCTCTAGCTATCCCGCCCCTAACTCCGCCCATCCCGCCCCTAACTCCGCCCAGTTCCGCCCAT
TCTCCGCCCCATGGCTGACTAATTTTTTTTATTTATGCAGAGGCCGAGGCCGCCTCGGCCTCTGAGCTAT
TCCAGAAGTAGTGAGGAGGCTTTTTTGGAGGCCTAGGGACGTACCCAATTCGCCCTATAGTGAGTCGTAT
TACGCGCGCTCACTGGCCGTCGTTTTACAACGTCGTGACTGGGAAAACCCTGGCGTTACCCAACTTAATC
GCCTTGCAGCACATCCCCCTTTCGCCAGCTGGCGTAATAGCGAAGAGGCCCGCACCGATCGCCCTTCCCA
ACAGTTGCGCAGCCTGAATGGCGAATGGG
[124 nt withheld, positions 9270-9393]
C
[91 nt withheld, positions 9395-9485]
A
[49 nt withheld, positions 9487-9535]
CCTTTGACGTTGGAGTCCACGTTCTTT
[37 nt withheld, positions 9563-9599]
ACCCTATCTCGGTCTATTCTTTTGATTTATAAGGGATTTTGCCGATTTCGGCCTATTGGTTAAAAAATGA
GCTGATTTAA
Features (pLannotate 1.2.2; 34 found; start..end, strand, type, name):
     72..176     +  promoter       AmpR promoter: bla
    177..1037    +  CDS            AmpR: β-lactamase; bla; confers resistance to ampicillin, carbenicillin, and related antibiotics
   1208..1796    +  rep_origin     ori: high-copy-number ColE1/pMB1/pBR322/pUC origin of replication
   1979..2071    +  CDS            lacI (fragment): lac repressor; lacI; The lac repressor binds to the lac operator to inhibit transcription in E. coli. This inhibition can be relieved by adding lactose or isopropyl-β-D-thiogalactopyranoside (IPTG).
   2084..2105    +  protein_bind   CAP binding site: CAP binding activates transcription in the presence of cAMP. E. coli catabolite activator protein
   2120..2150    +  promoter       lac promoter: promoter for the E. coli lac operon
   2158..2174    +  protein_bind   lac operator: The lac repressor binds to the lac operator to inhibit transcription in E. coli. This inhibition can be relieved by adding lactose or isopropyl-β-D-thiogalactopyranoside (IPTG). lac repressor encoded by lacI
   2219..2237    +  promoter       T3 promoter: promoter for bacteriophage T3 RNA polymerase
   2265..2491    +  promoter       RSV promoter: Rous sarcoma virus enhancer/promoter
   2492..2672    +  LTR            5' LTR (truncated): truncated 5' long terminal repeat (LTR) from HIV-1
   2719..2844    +  misc_feature   HIV-1 Ψ: packaging signal of human immunodeficiency virus type 1
   2828..3191    +  CDS            HIV-1 gag (fragment): gag protein from human immunodeficiency virus 1; gag
   3337..3570    +  misc_feature   RRE: The Rev response element (RRE) of HIV-1 allows for Rev-dependent mRNA export from the nucleus to the cytoplasm.
   3947..4047    +  CDS            Rev (fragment): human immunodeficiency virus 1 (HIV-1) Rev protein; rev; enhances nuclear export of unspliced and incompletely spliced viral mRNAs
   4066..4182    +  misc_feature   cPPT/CTS: central polypurine tract and central termination sequence of HIV-1
   4205..4508    +  enhancer       CMV enhancer: human cytomegalovirus immediate early enhancer
   4509..4712    +  promoter       CMV promoter: human cytomegalovirus (CMV) immediate early promoter
   4714..4733    +  promoter       PLtetO-1 promoter (fragment): modified phage lambda PL promoter with tet operator sites (Lutz and Bujard, 1997)
   4735..4754    +  promoter       PLtetO-1 promoter (fragment): modified phage lambda PL promoter with tet operator sites (Lutz and Bujard, 1997)
   4794..4818    +  protein_bind   attB1: mutant version of attB; recombination site for the Gateway® BP reaction BP Clonase™
   4851..5171    +  CDS            DmrB: F36V mutant of FK506-binding protein FKBP12 binds synthetic ligands that do not bind wild-type FKBP
   5235..5942    +  CDS            PAmCherry1: PAmCherry1 is a photoactivatable red fluorescent protein published in 2009, derived from Discosoma sp.. It is reported to be a rapidly-maturing monomer with high acid sensitivity.
   5967..6533    +  CDS            K-Ras: human small GTPase proto-oncoprotein
   6559..6583    -  protein_bind   attB2: mutant version of attB; recombination site for the Gateway® BP reaction BP Clonase™
   6614..7202    +  misc_feature   WPRE: woodchuck hepatitis virus posttranscriptional regulatory element
   7216..7704    +  promoter       PGK promoter: mouse phosphoglycerate kinase 1 promoter
   7725..8324    +  CDS            PuroR: puromycin N-acetyltransferase; pac from Streptomyces alboniger; confers resistance to puromycin
   8392..8529    +  CDS            nef (fragment): NEF_HV1LA - Experimental evidence at protein level: Swiss-Prot protein existence level 1. Extracellular Nef protein targets CD4(+) T-lymphocytes for apoptosis by interacting with CXCR4 surface receptors. From Human immunodeficiency virus type 1 group M subtype B (isolate Lai) (HIV-1).
   8515..8695    +  LTR            5' LTR (truncated): truncated 5' long terminal repeat (LTR) from HIV-1
   8767..8888    +  polyA_signal   SV40 poly(A) signal: SV40 polyadenylation signal
   8928..9063    +  rep_origin     SV40 ori: SV40 origin of replication
   9084..9102    -  promoter       T7 promoter: promoter for bacteriophage T7 RNA polymerase
   9110..9265    +  CDS            lacZα (fragment): LacZα fragment of β-galactosidase; lacZ fragment
   9270..19      +  rep_origin     f1 ori (across the origin) (sequence partly withheld): f1 bacteriophage origin of replication; arrow indicates direction of (+) strand synthesis
