[The description below was written by a language model from this plasmid's Addgene catalogue record and pLannotate feature annotations shown in this document.]
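Description:
pLenti-TO/CMV-puro-DD-PAmCherry1-KRas G12D is a 9.7 kb HIV-1-based lentiviral transfer plasmid for mammalian expression, built by Gateway recombination of an entry clone into the pLenti-TO/CMV-puro destination backbone. In bacteria it is maintained through a high-copy ColE1/pUC-type origin and an ampicillin resistance gene, and an f1 origin is also present. The viral portion has a third-generation-style layout: an RSV promoter drives a truncated 5' LTR, followed by the Ψ packaging signal with a gag fragment, the Rev response element for Rev-dependent export of the genomic RNA, and the cPPT/CTS element. A second truncated LTR, an SV40 poly(A) signal and an SV40 origin lie downstream.

The payload sits between attB1 and attB2 sites and is expressed from a CMV enhancer/promoter followed by two tet operator sequences. This arrangement allows tetracycline-regulated expression in cells that supply the Tet repressor, and constitutive expression otherwise. The open reading frame is a triple fusion. DmrB, the F36V mutant of FKBP12 that is dimerised by synthetic ligands, lies at the N terminus. It is followed by the photoactivatable red fluorescent protein PAmCherry1 and then human KRAS 4B carrying the oncogenic G12D mutation (567 bp). Keeping Ras at the C-terminal end leaves its membrane-targeting tail free. A WPRE downstream of the insert enhances transcript expression, and a separate mouse PGK promoter drives puromycin N-acetyltransferase for selecting transduced cells.

The construct allows stable, inducible delivery of a KRas G12D that can be imaged using the photoactivatable tag, which suits single-molecule localisation microscopy, and forced to dimerise on ligand addition. This matches the associated study of Ras-GTP dimers in MAPK pathway activation.
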