Addgene plasmid #177320: pLenti-TO/CMV-puro-DD-PAmCherry1-KRas G12D
Purpose: Lentiviral vector expressing PAmCherry1-tagged KRas 4B G12D mutant, with an N-terminal dimerization domain (DD).
Depositing lab: Steven Chu & Xiaolin Nan. Depositing organization: Stanford University. Publication: Ras-GTP dimers activate the Mitogen-Activated Protein Kinase (MAPK) pathway. Nan X, Tamguney TM, Collisson EA, Lin LJ, Pitt C, Galeas J, Lewis S, Gray JW, McCormick F, Chu S. Proc Natl Acad Sci U S A. 2015 Jun 30;112(26):7996-8001. 10.1073/pnas.1509123112 PubMed 26080442.
Backbone
  Vector backbone: pLenti-TO/CMV-puro
  Backbone manufacturer: Addgene
  Vector type: Mammalian Expression, Lentiviral
  Selectable markers: Puromycin
Growth in bacteria
  Bacterial resistance: Ampicillin, 100 μg/mL
  Growth temperature: 30°C
  Growth strain: NEB Stable
  Growth instructions: One may also use the MDS42 or MDS69 strains from Scarab Genomics (https://www.scarabgenomics.com/products/clean-genome-e-coli/) when propagating these plasmids.
  Copy number: Unknown
Gene/Insert
  Gene/Insert name: KRAS 4B (alt names: KRAS2; KRAS)
  Species: H. sapiens (human)
  Insert size (bp): 567
  Mutation: G12D
  Entrez Gene: KRAS (a.k.a. 'C-K-RAS, C-K-RAS, CFC2, K-RAS2A, K-RAS2B, K-RAS4A, K-RAS4B, K-Ras, K-Ras 2, KI-RAS, KRAS1, KRAS2, NS, NS3, OES, RALD, RASK2, c-Ki-ras, c-Ki-ras2)
  Promoter: TetOn-CMV
  Tag / fusion protein: PAmCherry1 (N terminal on insert); FKBP-derived dimerization domain (DD, or DmrB) (N terminal on insert)
  Cloning method: Gateway Cloning
  Sequencing primers: 5′ CMV_Forward
Terms and licenses: Academic/Nonprofit Terms; Industry Terms: Not Available to Industry
Depositor comments: The lentiviral backbone was created by Eric Campeau et al. (https://www.addgene.org/17293/) as a DESTination vector. The full insert was first created in an ENTRY clone (Invitrogen) and transferred to the DEST vector via gateway cloning.
How to cite: pLenti-TO/CMV-puro-DD-PAmCherry1-KRas G12D was a gift from Steven Chu & Xiaolin Nan (Addgene plasmid # 177320 ; http://n2t.net/addgene:177320 ; RRID:Addgene_177320)
